Addgene plasmid #235281: EF1a-TS.FF5x1-mRuby2-miR.FF5-bGH
Purpose: ComMAND closed-loop circuit regulating mRuby2 with miR-FF5 design 3
Depositing lab: Kate Galloway. Depositing organization: Massachusetts Institute of Technology. Publication: Model-guided design of microRNA-based gene circuits supports precise dosage of transgenic cargoes into diverse primary cells. Love KS, Johnstone CP, Peterman EL, Gaglione S, Birnbaum ME, Galloway KE. Cell Syst. 2025 Apr 22:101269. doi: 10.1016/j.cels.2025.101269. PubMed 40300600.
Backbone
  Vector backbone: pShip.USI (upstream inverted)
  Backbone manufacturer: Galloway lab
  Backbone size w/o insert (bp): 2046
  Vector type: Mammalian Expression, Synthetic Biology
Growth in bacteria
  Bacterial resistance: Kanamycin, 50 μg/mL
  Growth temperature: 30°C
  Growth strain: NEB Stable
  Copy number: High Copy
Gene/Insert
  Gene/Insert name: mRuby2
  Species: Entacmaea quadricolor
  Insert size (bp): 711
  Promoter: EF1a (human EF1a)
  Cloning method: Golden Gate
  Sequencing primers: 5′ CATCAGAGATTTTGAGACAC; 3′ gcgtttctacaaactcttcc
Resource information
  A portion of this plasmid was derived from a plasmid made by: Addgene #90236
Terms and licenses: Academic/Nonprofit Terms; Industry Terms: Not Available to Industry
Depositor comments: Alt name: pKG3154 ; Please visit https://doi.org/10.1101/2024.06.25.600629 for bioRxiv preprint.
How to cite: EF1a-TS.FF5x1-mRuby2-miR.FF5-bGH was a gift from Kate Galloway (Addgene plasmid # 235281 ; http://n2t.net/addgene:235281 ; RRID:Addgene_235281)
