[The description below was written by a language model from this plasmid's Addgene catalogue record and pLannotate feature annotations shown in this document.]
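Description:
EF1a-TS.FF5x1-mRuby2-miR.FF5-bGH is a 4,668 nt mammalian expression and synthetic-biology plasmid assembled by Golden Gate cloning in the small pShip.USI (upstream inverted) backbone. It is propagated in E. coli from a high-copy ColE1/pUC-type origin and selected with kanamycin through the aph(3')-Ia gene. rrnB T1 and T2 terminators in the backbone insulate the bacterial portion from the payload.

The payload is a single transcription unit implementing a ComMAND closed-loop circuit, described by the depositor as miR-FF5 design 3. The human EF1a promoter, annotated as the core promoter followed by portions of its intron A, drives the 711 bp coding sequence of mRuby2, a constitutively red fluorescent protein derived from Entacmaea quadricolor. Downstream of mRuby2, and before the bovine growth hormone polyadenylation signal, lie the 5' and 3' flanking arms of the human miR-30a scaffold. These bracket a roughly 100 nt unannotated gap that, going by the construct name, carries the synthetic FF5 microRNA hairpin. The name also indicates one copy of the FF5 target site (TS.FF5x1) placed ahead of mRuby2. The feature table does not annotate this site, and the short fragment called as TRE3GV promoter between the intron and the reporter is probably an incidental match to leader sequence rather than a functional Tet-responsive element.

Because the microRNA is produced from the same transcript that carries its own target site, output rises with gene dosage but is simultaneously repressed. This forms an incoherent feedforward-style loop that buffers expression against variation in copy number. The plasmid serves as a fluorescent readout for characterising microRNA-based dosage control of transgenes in mammalian cells.
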