Features (pLannotate 1.2.2; 12 found; start..end, strand, type, name):
     68..95      -  terminator     rrnB T2 terminator: transcription terminator T2 from the E. coli rrnB gene
    227..270     +  terminator     rrnB T1 terminator: Escherichia coli rrnB; transcription terminator T1 from the E. coli rrnB gene
    438..1026    -  rep_origin     ori: high-copy-number ColE1/pMB1/pBR322/pUC origin of replication
   1116..1925    -  CDS            KanR: aminoglycoside phosphotransferase; aph(3')-Ia; confers resistance to kanamycin in bacteria or G418 (Geneticin®) in eukaryotes
   2065..2276    +  promoter       EF-1α core promoter: core promoter for human elongation factor EF-1α
   2277..2390    +  intron         EF-1α intron A (fragment): intron upstream of the start codon of human EF-1α
   3016..3219    +  intron         EF-1α intron A: truncated intron upstream of the start codon of human EF-1α
   3228..3262    +  promoter       TRE3GV promoter (fragment): 3rd-generation Tet-responsive promoter that can be activated by binding of Tet-On® 3G, optimized for retroviral and lentiviral vectors
   3327..4037    +  CDS            mRuby2: mRuby2 is a basic (constitutively fluorescent) red fluorescent protein published in 2012, derived from Entacmaea quadricolor. It has moderate acid sensitivity.
   4085..4178    +  ncRNA          5' miR-30a: sequence upstream of the 71-nt precursor of the human miR-30a microRNA (Zeng et al., 2002) miRNA
   4283..4395    +  ncRNA          3' miR-30a: sequence downstream of the 71-nt precursor of the human miR-30a microRNA (Zeng et al., 2002) miRNA
   4444..4668    +  polyA_signal   bGH poly(A) signal: bovine growth hormone polyadenylation signal
>Addgene plasmid #235281 | EF1a-TS.FF5x1-mRuby2-miR.FF5-bGH | addgene full sequence | sequence record 474158 | Addgene NGS Result
CGCTAGTAGACTGCAGGTGGGCCCGAGCTTAAGTAACTAACTAACAGGAAGAGTTTGTAGAAACGCAAAA
AGGCCATCCGTCAGGATGGCCTTCTGCTTAGTTTGATGCCTGGCAGTTTATGGCGGGCGTCCTGCCCGCC
ACCCTCCGGGCCGTTGCTTCACAACGTTCAAATCCGCTCCCGGCGGATTTGTCCTACTCAGGAGAGCGTT
CACCGACAAACAACAGATAAAACGAAAGGCCCAGTCTTCCGACTGAGCCTTTCGTTTTATTTGATGCCTG
GCAGTTCCCTACTCTCGCTTAGTAGTTAGACGTCCCCGAGATCCATGCTAGCGGTAATACGGTTATCCAC
AGAATCAGGGGATAACGCAGGAAAGAACATGTGAGCAAAAGGCCAGCAAAAGGCCAGGAACCGTAAAAAG
GCCGCGTTGCTGGCGTTTTTCCATAGGCTCCGCCCCCCTGACGAGCATCACAAAAATCGACGCTCAAGTC
AGAGGTGGCGAAACCCGACAGGACTATAAAGATACCAGGCGTTTCCCCCTGGAAGCTCCCTCGTGCGCTC
TCCTGTTCCGACCCTGCCGCTTACCGGATACCTGTCCGCCTTTCTCCCTTCGGGAAGCGTGGCGCTTTCT
CATAGCTCACGCTGTAGGTATCTCAGTTCGGTGTAGGTCGTTCGCTCCAAGCTGGGCTGTGTGCACGAAC
CCCCCGTTCAGCCCGACCGCTGCGCCTTATCCGGTAACTATCGTCTTGAGTCCAACCCGGTAAGACACGA
CTTATCGCCACTGGCAGCAGCCACTGGTAACAGGATTAGCAGAGCGAGGTATGTAGGCGGTGCTACAGAG
TTCTTGAAGTGGTGGCCTAACTACGGCTACACTAGAAGAACAGTATTTGGTATCTGCGCTCTGCTGAAGC
CAGTTACCTTCGGAAAAAGAGTTGGTAGCTCTTGATCCGGCAAACAAACCACCGCTGGTAGCGGTGGTTT
TTTTGTTTGCAAGCAGCAGATTACGCGCAGAAAAAAAGGATCTCAAGAAGATCCTTTGATCTTTTCTACG
GGGTCTGACGCTCAGTGGAACGGGGCCCAATCTGAATAATGTTACAACCAATTAACCAATTCTGATTAGA
AAAACTCATCGAGCATCAAATGAAACTGCAATTTATTCATATCAGGATTATCAATACCATATTTTTGAAA
AAGCCGTTTCTGTAATGAAGGAGAAAACTCACCGAGGCAGTTCCATAGGATGGCAAGATCCTGGTATCGG
TCTGCGATTCCGACTCGTCCAACATCAATACAACCTATTAATTTCCCCTCGTCAAAAATAAGGTTATCAA
GTGAGAAATCACCATGAGTGACGACTGAATCCGGTGAGAATGGCAAAAGTTTATGCATTTCTTTCCAGAC
TTGTTCAACAGGCCAGCCATTACGCTCGTCATCAAAATCACTCGCATCAACCAAACCGTTATTCATTCGT
GATTGCGCCTGAGCTAGACGAAATACGCGATCGCTGTTAAAAGGACAATTACAAACAGGAATCGAATGCA
ACCGGCGCAGGAACACTGCCAGCGCATCAACAATATTTTCACCTGAATCAGGATATTCTTCTAATACCTG
GAATGCTGTTTTTCCGGGGATCGCAGTGGTGAGTAACCATGCATCACCAGGAGTACGGATAAAATGCTTG
ATGGTCGGAAGAGGCATAAATTCCGTCAGCCAGTTTAGTCTGACCATCTCATCTGTAACATCATTGGCAA
CGCTACCTTTGCCATGTTTCAGAAACAACTCTGGCGCATCGGGCTTCCCATACAAGCGATAGATTGTCGC
ACCTGATTGCCCGACATTATCGCGAGCCCATTTATACCCATATAAATCAGCATCCATGTTGGAATTTAAT
CGCGGCCTCGACGTTTCCCGTTGAATATGGCTCATAACACCCCTTGTATTACTGTTTATGTAAGCAGACA
GTTTTATTGTTCATGATGATATATTTTTATCTTGTGCAATGTAACATCAGAGATTTTGAGACACGGGCAC
CTGCAGTCTTCGTACTGCTCCGGTGCCCGTCAGTGGGCAGAGCGCACATCGCCCACAGTCCCCGAGAAGT
TGGGGGGAGGGGTCGGCAATTGAACCGGTGCCTAGAGAAGGTGGCGCGGGGTAAACTGGGAAAGTGATGT
CGTGTACTGGCTCCGCCTTTTTCCCGAGGGTGGGGGAGAACCGTATATAAGTGCAGTAGTCGCCGTGAAC
GTTCTTTTTCGCAACGGGTTTGCCGCCAGAACACAGGTAAGTGCCGTGTGTGGTTCCCGCGGGCCTGGCC
TCTTTACGGGTTATGGCCCTTGCGTGCCTTGAATTACTTCCACGCCCCTGGCTGCAGTACGTGATTCTTG
ATCCCGAGCTTCGGGTTGGAAGTGGGTGGGAGAGTTCGAGGCCTTGCGCTTAAGGAGCCCCTTCGCCTCG
TGCTTGAGTTGAGGCCTGGCTTGGGCGCTGGGGCCGCCGCGTGCGAATCTGGTGGCACCTTCGCGCCTGT
CTCGCTGCTTTCGATAAGTCTCTAGCCATTTAAAATTTTTGATGACCTGCTGCGACGCTTTTTTTCTGGC
AAGATAGTCTTGTAAATGCGGGCCAAGATCTGCACACTGGTATTTCGGTTTTTGGGGCCGCGGGCGGCGA
CGGGGCCCGTGCGTCCCAGCGCACATGTTCGGCGAGGCGGGGCCTGCGAGCGCGGCCACCGAGAATCGGA
CGGGGGTAGTCTCAAGCTGGCCGGCCTGCTCTGGTGCCTGGCCTCGCGCCGCCGTGTATCGCCCCGCCCT
GGGCGGCAAGGCTGGCCCGGTCGGCACCAGTTGCGTGAGCGGAAAGATGGCCGCTTCCCGGCCCTGCTGC
AGGGAGCTCAAAATGGAGGACGCGGCGCTCGGGAGAGCGGGCGGGTGAGTCACCCACACAAAGGAAAAGG
GCCTTTCCGTCCTCAGCCGTCGCTTCATGTGACTCCACGGAGTACCGGGCGCCGTCCAGGCACCTCGATT
AGTTCTCGAGCTTTTGGAGTACGTCGTCTTTAGGTTGGGGGGAGGGGTTTTATGCGATGGAGTTTCCCCA
CACTGAGTGGGTGGAGACTGAAGTTAGGCCAGCTTGGCACTTGATGTAATTCTCCTTGGAATTTGCCCTT
TTTGAGTTTGGATCTTGGTTCATTCTCAAGCCTCAGACAGTGGTTCAAAGTTTTTTTCTTCCATTTCAGG
TGTCGTGAGAGCTCGTTTAGTGAACCGTCAGATCGCCTGGAGACGCCATCCACGCTGTAATGAAGCTTAA
GCACTCTGATTTGACAATTACCTAGGACAAGCCACCATGGTGTCTAAGGGCGAAGAGCTGATCAAGGAAA
ATATGCGTATGAAGGTGGTCATGGAAGGTTCGGTCAACGGCCACCAATTCAAATGCACAGGTGAAGGAGA
AGGCAATCCGTACATGGGAACTCAAACCATGAGGATCAAAGTCATCGAGGGAGGACCCCTGCCATTTGCC
TTTGACATTCTTGCCACGTCGTTCATGTATGGCAGCCGTACTTTTATCAAGTACCCGAAAGGCATTCCTG
ATTTCTTTAAACAGTCCTTTCCTGAGGGTTTTACTTGGGAAAGAGTTACGAGATACGAAGATGGTGGAGT
CGTCACCGTCATGCAGGACACCAGCCTTGAGGATGGCTGTCTCGTTTACCACGTCCAAGTCAGAGGGGTA
AACTTTCCCTCCAATGGTCCCGTGATGCAGAAGAAGACCAAGGGTTGGGAGCCTAATACAGAGATGATGT
ATCCAGCAGATGGTGGTCTGAGGGGATACACTCATATGGCACTGAAAGTTGATGGTGGTGGCCATCTGTC
TTGCTCTTTCGTAACAACTTACAGGTCAAAAAAGACCGTCGGGAACATCAAGATGCCCGGTATCCATGCC
GTTGATCACCGCCTGGAAAGGTTAGAGGAAAGTGACAATGAAATGTTCGTAGTACAACGCGAACACGCAG
TTGCCAAGTTCGCCGGGCTTGGTGGTGGGATGGACGAGCTGTACAAGTAACAACAGGTGAGTATGTGCTC
GCTTCGGCAGCACATATACTATGTTTGAATGAGGCTTCAGTACTTTACAGAATCGTTGCCTGCACATCTT
GGAAACACTTGCTGGGATTACTTCTTCAGGTTAACCCAACAGAAGGCTCGAGTGCTGTTGACAGTGAGCG
AAGCACTCTGATTTGACAATTATAGTGAAGCCACAGATGTATAATTGTCAAATCAGAGTGCTTTGCCTAC
TGCCTCGGAGAATTCAAGGGGCTACTTTAGGAGCAATTATCTTGTTTACTAAAACTGAATACCTTGCTAT
CTCTTTGATACATTTTTACAAAGCTGAATTAAAATGGTATAAATTAAATCACTTTTTTCAATTGTTTCCT
TTTTTTTCCTCAGCTGCCCGGCAGGAGTTGCACCTGTGCCTTCTAGTTGCCAGCCATCTGTTGTTTGCCC
CTCCCCCGTGCCTTCCTTGACCCTGGAAGGTGCCACTCCCACTGTCCTTTCCTAATAAAATGAGGAAATT
GCATCGCATTGTCTGAGTAGGTGTCATTCTATTCTGGGGGGTGGGGTGGGGCAGGACAGCAAGGGGGAGG
ATTGGGAAGACAATAGCAGGCATGCTGGGGATGCGGTGGGCTCTATGG
